>Addgene plasmid #84463 | pRN111 | depositor full sequence | sequence record 392397 | pRN111 sequence 9939 bps
GAATTCAGTGGCTACATTCGAACATATCAAAGCATACGATAGAAAAACAATAAGTTATGATATGTTACAT
GTAACACCACCTATGGGTCCCTTAGATGTAGTAAAAGAAAGTACACTTTCAGATAGTGAGGGTTGGGTAG
ATGTTAACCCAACCACATTACAGCATAAAAGCTACTCTAATGTATTTGCACTTGGTGATGCTTCAAATGT
ACCTACTTCAAAAACAGGCGCAGCTATTCGTAAGCAAGCACCTATCGTCGCTAATAATTTATTGCAAGTG
ATGAATAATCAAATGTTAACGCATCATTATGATGGTTATACTTCATGCCCTATTGTTACTGGATATAATA
GGTTAATACTTGCAGAGTTTGATTATAATAAAAATACTAAAGAAACAATGCCGTTTAATCAGGCCAAAGA
ACGTAGAAGTATGTATATATTTAAGAAAGATTTATTACCTAAAATGTATTGGTACGGCATGCTAAAAGGA
TTAATATAATAAAGTACAGAAAACAATAAATTTTTAATGAAAAATCTTTTACTATAAAAGATTAAGTATT
TAAATGACGTGTCAGTGTTGTGTTTATATGTCGTGAATTTTTAGCTCTAAATAGTATAAGATTGAAAAAG
TTGTTACTGTTTTAAATGATCACGATGAAGTCATTCAATAAGAATGATTATGAAAATAGAAACAGCAGTA
AGATATTTTCTAATTGAAAATCATCTCACTGCTGTTTTTTAAAGGTTTATACCTCATCCTCTAAATTATT
TAAAAATAATTAATGGTATTTGAGCACGTTTAGCGACTTTATGACTGACATTACCAATTTCCATTTCTTG
CCAGATATTCAAACCACGTGTACTCAAAATGATAGCTTGGTATGTACCTCCAATAGTAATTTCAATAACT
TTGTCTGTTGAACACTAAGAGCAATTTTAATTTCATAATGTGTTGTAAACATTTTTTTTGATTGGAGTTT
TTTTCTGAGTTAAACGATATATCGCGATTGCATGCCTGCAGGTCGACTCTAGAGGATCCGCTAGCCTGAT
ATTTTTGACTAAACCAAATGCTAACCCAGAAATACAATCACTGTGTCTAATGAATAATTTGTTTTATAAA
CACTTTTTTGTTTACTTCTCATTTTTAATTAGTTATAATTAACTAAATAATAGAGCATTAAATATATTTA
ATAAAACTTATTTAATGCAAAATTATGACTAACATATCTATAATAAATAAAGATTAGATATCAATATATT
ATCGGGCAAATGTATCGAGCAAGATGCATCGGATCCCCGGGTACCTTAGGAGGATGTATACATATGGTGA
GCAAGGGCGAGGAGGATAATATGGCTATTATCAAAGAATTTATGAGATTCAAAGTTCATATGGAAGGTTC
AGTCAATGGTCACGAATTTGAAATTGAGGGAGAAGGTGAAGGCAGACCATATGAAGGTACTCAAACGGCC
AAACTTAAAGTCACTAAAGGAGGTCCTCTTCCATTTGCATGGGATATTCTTAGTCCACAATTTATGTATG
GATCTAAAGCTTACGTTAAACATCCAGCGGACATTCCGGATTATCTTAAATTGTCGTTTCCAGAAGGCTT
CAAATGGGAAAGAGTAATGAACTTTGAAGATGGAGGAGTCGTTACAGTCACTCAGGATAGTTCTCTTCAA
GATGGAGAATTTATCTACAAAGTCAAGTTAAGAGGTACCAATTTTCCCTCAGATGGTCCAGTTATGCAAA
AGAAAACTATGGGATGGGAAGCATCCAGTGAGCGTATGTATCCTGAAGATGGTGCCCTTAAAGGCGAAAT
TAAACAACGCCTAAAGCTTAAAGATGGTGGACATTATGACGCTGAAGTTAAAACAACTTACAAAGCGAAG
AAACCGGTACAACTTCCAGGTGCATATAATGTCAACATTAAACTTGATATTACAAGTCATAATGAAGATT
ATACTATTGTTGAACAATATGAGAGAGCTGAAGGAAGACATTCTACAGGCGGCATGGACGAGCTGTACAA
GTAAGAATTCGTAATCATGTCATAGCTGTTTCCTGTGTGTTAATTCAGAACGCTCGGTTGCCGCCGGGCG
TTTTTTATGCAGCTCGCGATATATCCTGATGTATTTTTAATTTTGCACCATTTCCAAAAGGATAAGTGAC
ATAAGTAAAAAGGCATCATCGGGAGTTATCCTATCAGGAAAACCAAGATAATACCTAAGTAGAAAGTGTT
CAATCCGTGTTAAATTGGGAAATATCATCCATAAACTTTATTACTCATACTATAATTCAATTTTAACGTC
TTCGTCCATTTGGGCTTCAAATTCATCGAGTAGTGCTCGTGCTTCTGCAATTGATTGTGTGTTCATCAAT
TGATGTCGAAGTTCGCTAGCGCCTCTTATGCCACGCACATAGATTTTAAAGAATCTACGCAAGCTCTTGA
ATTGTCGTATTTCATCTTTTTCATATTTGTTAAACAATGATAAATGCAATCTCAATAGATCTAATAGTTC
CTTGCTTGTGTGTTCGCGTGGTTCTTTTTCAAAAGCGAATGGATTGTGGAAAATGCCTCTACCAATCATG
ACGCCATCAATGCCATATTTTTCTGCCAGTTCAAGTCCTGTTTTTCTATCGGGAATATCACCGTTAATTG
TTAACAATGTATTTGGTGCAATTTCGTCACGTAAATTTTTAATAGCTTCGATTAATTCCCAATGTGCATC
TACTTTACTCATTTCTTTACGTGTACGAAGATGAATAGATAAATTGGCAATGTCTTGTTCGAAGACGTGC
TTCAACCAATCTTTCCATTCATCGATTTCATAGTAGCCAAGGCGTGTTTTAACACTTACCGGAAGCCCAC
CTGCTTTAGTCGCTTGAATAATTTCGGCAGCAACGTCAGGTCTTAAGATTAAGCCGGAACCCTTACGGTA
CCCGGGGATCCTCTAGAGTCGACCTGCAGGCATGCAAGCTCTGATTTCACTTTTTGCATTCTACAAACTG
CATAACTCATATGTAAATCGCTCCTTTTTAGGTGGCACAAATGTGAGGCATTTTCGCTCTTTCCGGCGAG
GCTAGTTACCCTTAAGTTATTGGTATGACTGGTTTTAAGCGCAAAAAAAGTTGCTTTTTCGTACCTATTA
ATGTATCGTTAGAAAACCGACTGTAAAAAGTACAGTCGGCATTATCTCATATTATAAAAGCCAGTCATTA
GGCCTATCTGACAATTCCTGAATAGAGTTCATAAACAATCCTGCATGATAACCATCACAAACAGAATGAT
GTACCTGTAAAGATAGCGGTAAATATATTGAATTACCTTTATTAATGAATTTTCCTGCTGTAATAATGGG
TAGAAGGTAATTACTATTATTATTGATATTTAAGTTAAACCCAGTAAATGAAGTCCATGGAATAATAGAA
AGAGAAAAAGCATTTTCAGGTATAGGTGTTTTGGGAAACAATTTCCCCGAACCATTATATTTCTCTACAT
CAGAAAGGTATAAATCATAAAACTCTTTGAAGTCATTCTTTACAGGAGTCCAAATACCAGAGAATGTTTT
AGATACACCATCAAAAATTGTATAAAGTGGCTCTAACTTATCCCAATAACCTAACTCTCCGTCGCTATTG
TAACCAGTTCTAAAAGCTGTATTTGAGTTTATCACCCTTGTCACTAAGAAAATAAATGCAGGGTAAAATT
TATATCCTTCTTGTTTTATGTTTCGGTATAAAACACTAATATCAATTTCTGTGGTTATACTAAAAGTCGT
TTGTTGGTTCAAATAATGATTAAATATCTCTTTTCTCTTCCAATTGTCTAAATCAATTTTATTAAAGTTC
ATTTGATATGCCTCCTAAATTTTTATCTAAAGTGAATTTAGGAGGCTTACTTGTCTGCTTTCTTCATTAG
AATCAATCCTTTTTTAAAAGTCAATATTACTGTAACATAAATATATATTTTAAAAATATCCCACTTTATC
CAATTTTCGTTTGTTGAACTAATGGGTGCTTTAGTTGAAGAATAAAGACCACATTAAAAAATGTGGTCTT
TTGTGTTTTTTTAAAGGATTTGAGCGTAGCGAAAAATCCTTTTCTTTCTTATCTTGATAATAAGGGTAAC
TATTGCCGGGATAGACTGTAACATTCTCACGCATAAAATCCCCTTTCATTTTCTAATGTAAATCTATTAC
CTTATTATTAATTCAATTCGCTCATAATTAATCCTTTTTCTTATTACGCAAAATGGCCCGATTTAAGCAC
ACCCTTTATTCCGTTAATGCGCCATGACAGCCATGATAATTACTAATACTAGGAGAAGTTAATAAATACG
GGTGATCTAATGATTCAATGATTCAAACCCTTGTGAACTTCTTTAGAACAAAAGAGGTTCGTAACAAGAT
TTTCTTCACACTAGCAATGTTAGTAATTTTTAAAATAGGGACTTATATACCAGCTCCAGGAGTAAATCCT
GCAGCTTTTGATAATCCCCAAGGTTCTCAAGGTGCCACTGAGTTATTAAATACTTTTGGTGGCGGAGCCT
TGAAACGATTTTCTATTTTTGCAATGGGTATTGTACCCTACATCACTGCATCAATCGTAATGCAATTATT
ACAAATGGATATTGTCCCTAAATTCTCAGAATGGGCAAAACAAGGTGAAGTAGGTAGAAGAAAGTTAAAT
AACGTTACTCGTTATTTAGCAATTTCTTTAGCATTTATCCAATCTATAGGTATGGCATTCCAATTTAATA
ATTATCTCAAAGGTGCGCTGATTATCAATCAGTCAATTATGAGTTATTTATTAATAGCACTAGTTTTGAC
AGCAGGAACTGCTTTCTTAATATGGCTTGGTGATCAAATCACTCAGTTCGGTGTTGGTAATGGTATTTCT
ATTATCATATTCCCATCAAGCTTATTTTAATTATACTCTATCAATGATAGAGTGTCAATATTTTTTTTAG
TTTTTCATGAACTCGATCGAGGGGATCCAAATAAAAAACTAGTTTGACAAATAACTCTATCAATGATAGA
GTGTCAACAAAAAGGAGGAATTAATGATGTCTAGATTAGATAAAAGTAAAGTGATTAACAGCGCATTAGA
GCTGCTTAATGAGGTCGGAATCGAAGGTTTAACAACCCGTAAACTCGCCCAGAAGCTAGGTGTAGAGCAG
CCTACATTGTATTGGCATGTAAAAAATAAGCGGGCTTTGCTCGACGCCTTAGCCATTGAGATGTTAGATA
GGCACCATACTCACTTTTGCCCTTTAGAAGGGGAAAGCTGGCAAGATTTTTTACGTAATAACGCTAAAAG
TTTTAGATGTGCTTTACTAAGTCATCGCGATGGAGCAAAAGTACATTTAGGTACACGGCCTACAGAAAAA
CAGTATGAAACTCTCGAAAATCAATTAGCCTTTTTATGCCAACAAGGTTTTTCACTAGAGAATGCATTAT
ATGCACTCAGCGCTGTGGGGCATTTTACTTTAGGTTGCGTATTGGAAGATCAAGAGCATCAAGTCGCTAA
AGAAGAAAGGGAAACACCTACTACTGATAGTATGCCGCCATTATTACGACAAGCTATCGAATTATTTGAT
CACCAAGGTGCAGAGCCAGCCTTCTTATTCGGCCTTGAATTGATCATATGCGGATTAGAAAAACAACTTA
AATGTGAAAGTGGGTCTTAAAAGCAGCATAACCTTTTTCCGTGATGGTAACTTCACGGTAACCAAGATAA
CAAAGAATACAAGAAAATATTTACAAAAAATCAATTTAACAATTCCTTAAAACATGCAGGAATTGACGAT
TTAAACAATATTAGCTTTGAACAATTCTTATCTCTTTTCAATAGCTATAAATTATTTAATAAGTAAGTTA
AGGGATGCATAAACTGCATCCCTTAACTTGTTTTTCGTGTGCCTATTTTTTGTGAATCGATTATGTCTTT
TGCGCAGTCGGCTTAAACCAGTTTTCGCTGGTGCGAAAAAAGAGTGTCTTGTGACACCTAAATTCAAAAT
CTATCGGTCAGATTTATACCGATTTGATTTTATATATTCTTGAATAACATACGCCGAGTTATCACATAAA
AGCGGGAACCAATCATCAAATTTAAACTTCATTGCATAATCCATTAAACTCTTAAATTCTACGATTCCTT
GTTCATCAATAAACTCAATCATTTCTTTAATTAATTTATATCTATCTGTTGTTGTTTTCTTTAATAATTC
ATCAACATCTACACCGCCATAAACTATCATATCTTCTTTTTGATATTTAAATTTATTAGGATCGTCCATG
TGAAGCATATATCTCACAAGACCTTTCACACTTCCTGCAATCTGCGGAATAGTCGCATTCAATTCTTCTG
TAATTATTTTTATCTGTTCATAAGATTTATTACCCTCATACATCACTAGAATATGATAATGCTCTTTTTT
CATCCTATCTTCTGTATCAGTATCCCTATCATGTAATGGAGACACTACAAATTGAATGTGTAACTCTTTT
AAATACTCTAACCACTCGGCTTTTGCTGATTCTGGATATAAAACAAATGTCCAATTACGTCCTCTTGAAT
TTTTCTTGTTTTCAGTTTCTTTTATTACATTTTCGCTCATGATATAATAACGGTGCTAATACATTTAACA
AAATTTAGTCATAGATAGGCAGCATGCCAGTGCTGTCTATCTTTTTTTGTTTAAAATGCACCGTATTCCT
CCTTTGCATATTTTTTTATTAGAATACCGGTTGCATCTGATTTGCTAATATTATATTTTTCTTTGATTCT
ATTTAATATCTCATTTTCTTCTGTTGTAAGTCTTAAAGTAACAGCAACTTTTTTCTCTTCTTTTCTATCT
ACAACCATCACTGTACCTCCCAACATCTGTTTTTTTCACTTTAACATAAAAAACAACCTTTTAACATTAA
AAACCCAATATTTATTTATTTGTTTGGACAATGGACAATGGACACCTAGGGGGGAGGTCGTAGTACCCCC
CTATGTTTTCTCCCCTAAATAACCCCAAAAATCTAAGAAAAAAAGACCTCAAAAAGGTCTTTAATTAACA
TCTCAAATTTCGCATTTATTCCAATTTCCTTTTTGCGTGTGATGCGCTGCGTCCATTAAAAATCCTAGAG
CTTTGCAACCGAAAGTTAATAGCTGTCGCTACTACTTTCGCTTACGCTCTAAGTATATTTTAAGGACTGT
CACACGCAAAAAGTTTTCTCGGCATAAAAGTACCTCTACATCTCTAAATCGTCTGTACGCTGTTTCTCAC
GCTTTCTATCGACCTTCTGGACATTATCCTGTACAACATCCATAAACTGTCCCACACGCTCGAATTTGGA
ATCATTAAAGAATTTCTCTTTAAGCCTATTAAACCCTTTCTCAAACCCAGGGAAATTCGCCCTCGCAGCA
CGATATAAAGTCACTGTACTATCTTGAAATTTCTCTGATACATTCAACTGCTCATTCAAACTATCATTCT
CTCGCTTTAATTTATTAACCTCTTTACTTTTTTCGTGATACCCCTCTTTCCATGTATTCACTACTTCTTT
CAAACTCTCTCTACGTTTTTTTAATTCTTGATTTTCTGTGTAATAGTCTGTGCTCTTAATATTTTCGTAA
TCATCAACAATCCGTTCCTGCCTCGCGCGTTTCGGTGATGACGGTGAAAACCTCTGACACATGCAGCTCC
CGGAGACGGTCACAGCTTGTCTGTAAGCGGATGCCGGGAGCAGACAAGCCCGTCAGGGCGCGTCAGCGGG
TGTTGGCGGGTGTCGGGGCGCAGCCATGACCCAGTCACGTAGCGATAGCGGAGTGTATACTGGCTTAACT
ATGCGGCATCAGAGCAGATTGTACTGAGAGTGCACCATATGCGGTGTGAAATACCGCACAGATGCGTAAG
GAGAAAATACCGCATCAGGCGCTCTTCCGCTTCCTCGCTCACTGACTCGCTGCGCTCGGTCGTTCGGCTG
CGGCGAGCGGTATCAGCTCACTCAAAGGCGGTAATACGGTTATCCACAGAATCAGGGGATAACGCAGGAA
AGAACATGTGAGCAAAAGGCCAGCAAAAGGCCAGGAACCGTAAAAAGGCCGCGTTGCTGGCGTTTTTCCA
TAGGCTCCGCCCCCCTGACGAGCATCACAAAAATCGACGCTCAAGTCAGAGGTGGCGAAACCCGACAGGA
CTATAAAGATACCAGGCGTTTCCCCCTGGAAGCTCCCTCGTGCGCTCTCCTGTTCCGACCCTGCCGCTTA
CCGGATACCTGTCCGCCTTTCTCCCTTCGGGAAGCGTGGCGCTTTCTCATAGCTCACGCTGTAGGTATCT
CAGTTCGGTGTAGGTCGTTCGCTCCAAGCTGGGCTGTGTGCACGAACCCCCCGTTCAGCCCGACCGCTGC
GCCTTATCCGGTAACTATCGTCTTGAGTCCAACCCGGTAAGACACGACTTATCGCCACTGGCAGCAGCCA
CTGGTAACAGGATTAGCAGAGCGAGGTATGTAGGCGGTGCTACAGAGTTCTTGAAGTGGTGGCCTAACTA
CGGCTACACTAGAAGGACAGTATTTGGTATCTGCGCTCTGCTGAAGCCAGTTACCTTCGGAAAAAGAGTT
GGTAGCTCTTGATCCGGCAAACAAACCACCGCTGGTAGCGGTGGTTTTTTTGTTTGCAAGCAGCAGATTA
CGCGCAGAAAAAAAGGATCTCAAGAAGATCCTTTGATCTTTTCTACGGGGTCTGACGCTCAGTGGAACGA
AAACTCACGTTAAGGGATTTTGGTCATGAGATTATCAAAAAGGATCTTCACCTAGATCCTTTTAAATTAA
AAATGAAGTTTTAAATCAATCTAAAGTATATATGAGTAAACTTGGTCTGACAGTTACCAATGCTTAATCA
GTGAGGCACCTATCTCAGCGATCTGTCTATTTCGTTCATCCATAGTTGCCTGACTCCCCGTCGTGTAGAT
AACTACGATACGGGAGGGCTTACCATCTGGCCCCAGTGCTGCAATGATACCGCGAGACCCACGCTCACCG
GCTCCAGATTTATCAGCAATAAACCAGCCAGCCGGAAGGGCCGAGCGCAGAAGTGGTCCTGCAACTTTAT
CCGCCTCCATCCAGTCTATTAATTGTTGCCGGGAAGCTAGAGTAAGTAGTTCGCCAGTTAATAGTTTGCG
CAACGTTGTTGCCATTGCTGCAGGCATCGTGGTGTCACGCTCGTCGTTTGGTATGGCTTCATTCAGCTCC
GGTTCCCAACGATCAAGGCGAGTTACATGATCCCCCATGTTGTGCAAAAAAGCGGTTAGCTCCTTCGGTC
CTCCGATCGTTGTCAGAAGTAAGTTGGCCGCAGTGTTATCACTCATGGTTATGGCAGCACTGCATAATTC
TCTTACTGTCATGCCATCCGTAAGATGCTTTTCTGTGACTGGTGAGTACTCAACCAAGTCATTCTGAGAA
TAGTGTATGCGGCGACCGAGTTGCTCTTGCCCGGCGTCAACACGGGATAATACCGCGCCACATAGCAGAA
CTTTAAAAGTGCTCATCATTGGAAAACGTTCTTCGGGGCGAAAACTCTCAAGGATCTTACCGCTGTTGAG
ATCCAGTTCGATGTAACCCACTCGTGCACCCAACTGATCTTCAGCATCTTTTACTTTCACCAGCGTTTCT
GGGTGAGCAAAAACAGGAAGGCAAAATGCCGCAAAAAAGGGAATAAGGGCGACACGGAAATGTTGAATAC
TCATACTCTTCCTTTTTCAATATTATTGAAGCATTTATCAGGGTTATTGTCTCATGAGCGGATACATATT
TGAATGTATTTAGAAAAATAAACAAATAGGGGTTCCGCGCACATTTCCCCGAAAAGTGCCACCTGACGTC
TAAGAAACCATTATTATCATGACATTAACCTATAAAAATAGGCGTATCACGAGGCCCTTTCGTCTTCAA
Features (pLannotate 1.2.2; 22 found; start..end, strand, type, name):
     11..490     +  CDS            SQOR (fragment): SQOR_HUMAN - Also known as SQRDL From Homo sapiens (Human).
   1008..1039    -  misc_feature   MCS (fragment): pUC18/19 multiple cloning site
   1324..2031    +  CDS            mCherry: mCherry is a basic (constitutively fluorescent) red fluorescent protein published in 2004, derived from Discosoma sp.. It is reported to be a very rapidly-maturing monomer with low acid sensitivity.
   2074..2108    +  terminator     lambda t0 terminator: minimal transcription terminator from phage lambda (Scholtissek and Grosse, 1987)
   2293..2934    -  CDS            dus (fragment): DUS_STAAN - Experimental evidence at protein level: Swiss-Prot protein existence level 1. Catalyzes the synthesis of 5,6-dihydrouridine (D), a modified base found in the D-loop of most tRNAs, via the reduction of the C5-C6 double bond in target uridines. From Staphylococcus aureus (strain N315).
   2936..2980    +  misc_feature   MCS (fragment): pUC18/19 multiple cloning site
   3066..3179    -  CDS            cop (fragment): COP1_STAAU - Protein predicted: Swiss-Prot protein existence level 4. Putative control of replication message. From Staphylococcus aureus.
   3205..3852    -  CDS            cat: CAT1_STAAU - Experimental evidence at transcript level: Swiss-Prot protein existence level 2. This enzyme is an effector of chloramphenicol resistance in bacteria. From Staphylococcus aureus.
   4024..4152    -  CDS            cop (fragment): COP1_STAAU - Protein predicted: Swiss-Prot protein existence level 4. Putative control of replication message. From Staphylococcus aureus.
   4358..4924    +  CDS            secY (fragment): SECY_STAAN - Experimental evidence at protein level: Swiss-Prot protein existence level 1. The central subunit of the protein translocation channel SecYEG. Consists of two halves formed by TMs 1-5 and 6-10. These two domains form a lateral gate at the front which open onto the bilayer between TMs 2 and 7, and are clamped together by SecE at the back. The channel is closed by both a pore ring composed of hydrophobic SecY resides and a short helix (helix 2A) on the extracellular side of the membrane which forms a plug. The plug probably moves laterally to allow the channel to open. The ring and
   4935..4953    -  protein_bind   tet operator: bacterial operator O1 for the tetR and tetA genes tetracycline repressor TetR
   5024..5042    -  protein_bind   tet operator: bacterial operator O1 for the tetR and tetA genes tetracycline repressor TetR
   5067..5690    +  CDS            TetR: tetracycline repressor TetR; tetR from transposon Tn10; TetR binds to the tetracycline operator tetO to inhibit transcription. This inhibition can be relieved by adding tetracycline or doxycycline.
   5739..5873    +  CDS            ermC' (fragment): ERM_BACIU - Experimental evidence at protein level: Swiss-Prot protein existence level 1. This protein produces a dimethylation of the adenine residue at position 2085 in 23S rRNA, resulting in reduced affinity between ribosomes and macrolide-lincosamide-streptogramin B antibiotics. From Bacillus subtilis.
   6024..6620    -  CDS            repF: REPY_STAAU - Also known as repC. Protein inferred from homology: Swiss-Prot protein existence level 3. Is essential for plasmid replication. Nicks the positive strand at the plus origin of replication. From Staphylococcus aureus.
   6704..6868    -  CDS            COP6_STAAU: Experimental evidence at protein level: Swiss-Prot protein existence level 1. Acts in trans as a negative regulatory element in pE194 replication. From Staphylococcus aureus.
   7249..7647    -  CDS            pre (fragment): PRE1_STAAU - Also known as mob. Protein inferred from homology: Swiss-Prot protein existence level 3. The interaction of the RSA site and the PRE protein may not only serves a function in plasmid maintenance, but may also contributes to the distribution of small antibiotic resistance plasmids among Gram- positive bacteria. From Staphylococcus aureus.
   7648..7687    +  CDS            rop (fragment): Rop protein, which maintains plasmids at low copy number; rop
   7789..7929    +  misc_feature   bom: basis of mobility region from pBR322
   8115..8703    -  rep_origin     ori: high-copy-number ColE1/pMB1/pBR322/pUC origin of replication
   8874..9734    -  CDS            AmpR: β-lactamase; bla; confers resistance to ampicillin, carbenicillin, and related antibiotics
   9735..9839    -  promoter       AmpR promoter: bla
