[The description below was written by a language model from this plasmid's Addgene catalogue record and pLannotate feature annotations shown in this document.]
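Description:
pRN111 is an E. coli–Staphylococcus aureus shuttle plasmid built for markerless chromosomal integration of a red fluorescent reporter into S. aureus. It derives from pJB38-NWMN2930, an allelic-exchange backbone, into which a roughly 1.1 kb SarA_P1-mCherry-terminator cassette taken from pRN11 was inserted at an EcoRV site that was destroyed in cloning. The whole plasmid is about 9.9 kb. In E. coli it replicates from a high-copy ColE1/pMB1-type origin and is selected with ampicillin through the bla gene and its promoter. A staphylococcal cat gene provides chloramphenicol resistance that, according to the record, functions only in Gram-positive hosts. Replication in S. aureus relies on pE194-type functions annotated here as repF and the Cop6 copy-control protein, alongside a fragment of pre/mob.

The payload places mCherry under the SarA P1 promoter named in the catalogue entry, although the promoter itself is not annotated in the feature table, and the lambda t0 terminator follows the coding sequence. Chromosomal sequences flank the cassette: an S. aureus dus fragment lies downstream, while the upstream region was scored by the annotation software as a human SQOR fragment, most likely a homology-based call on staphylococcal DNA. These flanks presumably correspond to the NWMN29-30 locus in the backbone name and serve as homology arms for double crossover. The backbone also carries TetR, two tet operators and an adjacent secY fragment, an arrangement consistent with inducible secY antisense counterselection against cells that retain the plasmid, though the record does not say so explicitly. The associated work describes such plasmids as tools for generating stably fluorescent S. aureus strains that carry no residual resistance marker.
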