Addgene plasmid #84463: pRN111
Purpose: pJB38-NWMN29-30 + SarA_P1-mCherry-Term
Depositing lab: Reindert Nijland. Depositing organization: University Medical Centre Utrecht. Publication: Fluorescent reporters for markerless genomic integration in Staphylococcus aureus. de Jong NW, van der Horst T, van Strijp JA, Nijland R. Sci Rep. 2017 Mar 7;7:43889. doi: 10.1038/srep43889. PubMed 28266573.
Backbone
  Vector backbone: pJB38-NWMN2930
  Backbone size w/o insert (bp): 8815
  Total vector size (bp): 9939
  Selectable markers: also contains Chloramphenicol resistance gene, but only functional in Gram-postive bacteria.
Growth in bacteria
  Bacterial resistance: Ampicillin, 100 μg/mL
  Growth temperature: 37°C
  Growth strain: E.coli DC10b (described in doi: 10.1128/mBio.00537-12)
  Copy number: High Copy
Gene/Insert
  Gene/Insert name: SarA_P1-mCherry from pRN11
  Insert size (bp): 1124
  Cloning method: Restriction Enzyme; 5′ cloning site EcoRV (destroyed during cloning); 3′ cloning site EcoRV (destroyed during cloning)
  Sequencing primers: 5′ CATAATGTGTTGTAAACATTTTTTTTG; 3′ TATGTCACTTATCCTTTTGGAAATG
Terms and licenses: Academic/Nonprofit Terms; Industry Terms: Not Available to Industry
How to cite: pRN111 was a gift from Reindert Nijland (Addgene plasmid # 84463 ; http://n2t.net/addgene:84463 ; RRID:Addgene_84463)
