>Addgene plasmid #84463 | pRN111 | addgene partial sequence | sequence record 166642 | T0term-R 5'-GCGGCAACCGAGCGTTC-3'
TGATTACGAATTCTTACTTGTACAGCTCGTCCATGCCGCCTGTAGAATGTCTTCCTTCAGCTCTCTCATA
TTGTTCAACAATAGTATAATCTTCATTATGACTTGTAATATCAAGTTTAATGTTGACATTATATGCACCT
GGAAGTTGTACCGGTTTCTTCGCTTTGTAAGTTGTTTTAACTTCAGCGTCATAATGTCCACCATCTTTAA
GCTTTAGGCGTTGTTTAATTTCGCCTTTAAGGGCACCATCTTCAGGATACATACGCTCACTGGATGCTTC
CCATCCCATAGTTTTCTTTTGCATAACTGGACCATCTGAGGGAAAATTGGTACCTCTTAACTTGACTTTG
TAGATAAATTCTCCATCTTGAAGAGAACTATCCTGAGTGACTGTAACGACTCCTCCATCTTCAAAGTTCA
TTACTCTTTCCCATTTGAAGCCTTCTGGAAACGACAATTTAAGATAATCCGGAATGTCCGCTGGATGTTT
AACGTAAGCTTTAGACCCATACATAAATTGTGGACTAAGAATATCCCATGCAAATGGAAGAGGACCTCCT
TTAGTGACTTTAAGTTTGGCCGTTTGAGTACCTTCATATGGTCTGCCTTCACCTTCTCCCTCAATTTCAA
ATTCGTGACCATTGACTGAACCTTCCATATGAACTTTGAATCTCATAAATTCTTTGATAATAGCCATATT
ATCCTCCTCGCCCTTGCTCACCATATGTATACATCCTCCTAAGGTACCCGGGGATCCGATGCATCTTGCT
CGATACATTTGCCCGATAATATATTGATATCTAATCTTTATTTATTATAGATATGTTAGTCATAATTTTG
CATTAAATAAGTTTTATTAAATATATTTAATGCTCTATTATTTAGTTAATTATAACTAATTAAAAATGAG
AAGTAAACAAAAAAGTGTTTATAAAACAAATTAT
