>Addgene plasmid #84463 | pRN111 | addgene partial sequence | sequence record 166643 | pBRforEco 5'-AATAGGCGTATCACGAGGC-3'
TTCGAACATATCAAAGCATACGATAGAAAAACAATAAGTTATGATATGTTACATGTAACACCACCTATGG
GTCCCTTAGATGTAGTAAAAGAAAGTACACTTTCAGATAGTGAGGGTTGGGTAGATGTTAACCCAACCAC
ATTACAGCATAAAAGCTACTCTAATGTATTTGCACTTGGTGATGCTTCAAATGTACCTACTTCAAAAACA
GGCGCAGCTATTCGTAAGCAAGCACCTATCGTCGCTAATAATTTATTGCAAGTGATGAATAATCAAATGT
TAACGCATCATTATGATGGTTATACTTCATGCCCTATTGTTACTGGATATAATAGGTTAATACTTGCAGA
GTTTGATTATAATAAAAATACTAAAGAAACAATGCCGTTTAATCAGGCCAAAGAACGTAGAAGTATGTAT
ATATTTAAGAAAGATTTATTACCTAAAATGTATTGGTACGGCATGCTAAAAGGATTAATATAATAAAGTA
CAGAAAACAATAAATTTTTAATGAAAAATCTTTTACTATAAAAGATTAAGTATTTAAATGACGTGTCAGT
GTTGTGTTTATATGTCGTGAATTTTTAGCTCTAAATAGTATAAGATTGAAAAAGTTGTTACTGTTTTAAA
TGATCACGATGAAGTCATTCAATAAGAATGATTATGAAAATAGAAACAGCAGTAAGATATTTTCTAATTG
AAAATCATCTCACTGCTGTTTTTTAAAGGTTTATACCTCATCCTCTAAATTATTTAAAAATAATTAATGG
TATTTGAGCACGTTTAGCGACTTTATGACTGACATTACCAATTTCCATTTCTTGCCAGATATTCAAACCA
CGTGTACTC
